>Addgene plasmid #223998 | AiP12603 - pAAV-AiE0770m-minBG-SYFP2-WPRE3-BGHpA (Alias: CN2603) | addgene full sequence | sequence record 449767 | Addgene NGS Result
CCTGCAGGCAGCTGCGCGCTCGCTCGCTCACTGAGGCCGCCCGGGCAAAGCCCGGGCGTCGGGCGACCTT
TGGTCGCCCGGCCTCAGTGAGCGAGCGAGCGCGCAGAGAGGGAGTGGCCAACTCCATCACTAGGGGTTCC
TGCGGCCGCACGCGTATGGGAAAGCAGCACGTGTTCTTAACTGCTAGACTCCTATTTACCATGACAGTAA
TATCATTATTATTTTTAAATCATTTTATAATTTCAGGAGAAAGCAAATGATTGCTAATAACGGTCTCCCT
CTTCAGTACATATGCACTACACGCGCATGTGTCCTTTAAAGATAAATTTGAGTTGGAAGCATCGGTATGA
GCTGGTGAGTTTTAAGAAGTTCCAGAAAAAAAAAAGAAGTTCCAGTATTTCCTAGATTTGTCCTCTGCAA
AGTCCTAGGCATAAAGGCAGCGCAGTTTGTGGCCTTTAAATACCACTTCCCACGAAAGCAACCAAGGCTC
CTTGGAGACGTGAGCGATTTGATGTCTATAAATATGAGCACACAGTGCTGTGCTTCCCCACTGAGGTCAG
AAAGACCACTACCCTGAATCCAAACCACCTTCATGGCTTAGCAGATGAGGCCAGAGCTGGACAAGAGCAA
TTAAAGGGAACAATTACATTACATGTTGGTGTTTGATTTATCTGCAGATTTTTTTAACCAGTAAAGTTTA
TTTTGAAATGCAATTAATTTGTAAGATCAGACCGCCCATTGGTTAGTTGAGCTCGGGCTGGGCATAAAAG
TCAGGGCAGAGCCATCTATTGCTTACATTTGCTTCTGGGATCCAGATCTTTCGAAGCTAGCGCTACCGGT
CGCCACCATGGTGAGCAAGGGCGAGGAGCTGTTCACCGGGGTGGTGCCCATCCTGGTCGAGCTGGACGGC
GACGTAAACGGCCACAAGTTCAGCGTGTCCGGCGAGGGCGAGGGCGATGCCACCTACGGCAAGCTGACCC
TGAAGCTGATCTGCACCACCGGCAAGCTGCCCGTGCCCTGGCCCACCCTCGTGACCACCCTGGGCTACGG
CGTGCAGTGCTTCGCCCGCTACCCCGACCACATGAAGCAGCACGACTTCTTCAAGTCCGCCATGCCCGAA
GGCTACGTCCAGGAGCGCACCATCTTCTTCAAGGACGACGGCAACTACAAGACCCGCGCCGAGGTGAAGT
TCGAGGGCGACACCCTGGTGAACCGCATCGAGCTGAAGGGCATCGACTTCAAGGAGGACGGCAACATCCT
GGGGCACAAGCTGGAGTACAACTACAACAGCCACAACGTCTATATCACCGCCGACAAGCAGAAGAACGGC
ATCAAGGCCAACTTCAAGATCCGCCACAACATCGAGGACGGCGGCGTGCAGCTCGCCGACCACTACCAGC
AGAACACCCCCATCGGCGACGGCCCCGTGCTGCTGCCCGACAACCACTACCTGAGCTACCAGTCCAAGCT
GAGCAAAGACCCCAACGAGAAGCGCGATCACATGGTCCTGCTGGAGTTCGTGACCGCCGCCGGGATCACT
CTCGGCATGGACGAGCTGTACAAGTAAGTCGACGGCGCGCCGCGGCCGCGAATTCGATATCATAATCAAC
CTCTGGATTACAAAATTTGTGAAAGATTGACTGGTATTCTTAACTATGTTGCTCCTTTTACGCTATGTGG
ATACGCTGCTTTAATGCCTTTGTATCATGCTATTGCTTCCCGTATGGCTTTCATTTTCTCCTCCTTGTAT
AAATCCTGGTTAGTTCTTGCCACGGCGGAACTCATCGCCGCCTGCCTTGCCCGCTGCTGGACAGGGGCTC
GGCTGTTGGGCACTGACAATTCCGTGGCTCGAGAGATCTTCGACTGTGCCTTCTAGTTGCCAGCCATCTG
TTGTTTGCCCCTCCCCCGTGCCTTCCTTGACCCTGGAAGGTGCCACTCCCACTGTCCTTTCCTAATAAAA
TGAGGAAATTGCATCGCATTGTCTGAGTAGGTGTCATTCTATTCTGGGGGGTGGGGTGGGGCAGGACAGC
AAGGGGGAGGATTGGGAAGACAATAGCAGGCATGAGATCTCACGTGCGGACCGAGCGGCCGCAGGAACCC
CTAGTGATGGAGTTGGCCACTCCCTCTCTGCGCGCTCGCTCGCTCACTGAGGCCGGGCGACCAAAGGTCG
CCCGACGCCCGGGCTTTGCCCGGGCGGCCTCAGTGAGCGAGCGAGCGCGCAGCTGCCTGCAGGGGCGCCT
GATGCGGTATTTTCTCCTTACGCATCTGTGCGGTATTTCACACCGCATA
[142 nt withheld, positions 2290-2431]
C
[141 nt withheld, positions 2433-2573]
CCTTTGACGTTGGAGTCCACGTTCTTT
[37 nt withheld, positions 2601-2637]
ACCCTATCTCGGGCTATTCTTTTGATTTATAAGGGATTTTGCCGATTTCGGCCTATTGGTTAAAAAATGA
GCTGATTTAACAAAAATTTAACGCGAATTTTAACAAAATATTAACGTTTACAATTTTATGGTGCACTCTC
AGTACAATCTGCTCTGATGCCGCATAGTTAAGCCAGCCCCGACACCCGCCAACACCCGCTGACGCGCCCT
GACGGGCTTGTCTGCTCCCGGCATCCGCTTACAGACAAGCTGTGACCGTCTCCGGGAGCTGCATGTGTCA
GAGGTTTTCACCGTCATCACCGAAACGCGCGAGACGAAAGGGCCTCGTGATACGCCTATTTTTATAGGTT
AATGTCATGATAATAATGGTTTCTTAGACGTCAGGTGGCACTTTTCGGGGAAATGTGCGCGGAACCCCTA
TTTGTTTATTTTTCTAAATACATTCAAATATGTATCCGCTCATGAGACAATAACCCTGATAAATGCTTCA
ATAATATTGAAAAAGGAAGAGTATGAGTATTCAACATTTCCGTGTCGCCCTTATTCCCTTTTTTGCGGCA
TTTTGCCTTCCTGTTTTTGCTCACCCAGAAACGCTGGTGAAAGTAAAAGATGCTGAAGATCAGTTGGGTG
CACGAGTGGGTTACATCGAACTGGATCTCAACAGCGGTAAGATCCTTGAGAGTTTTCGCCCCGAAGAACG
TTTTCCAATGATGAGCACTTTTAAAGTTCTGCTATGTGGCGCGGTATTATCCCGTATTGACGCCGGGCAA
GAGCAACTCGGTCGCCGCATACACTATTCTCAGAATGACTTGGTTGAGTACTCACCAGTCACAGAAAAGC
ATCTTACGGATGGCATGACAGTAAGAGAATTATGCAGTGCTGCCATAACCATGAGTGATAACACTGCGGC
CAACTTACTTCTGACAACGATCGGAGGACCGAAGGAGCTAACCGCTTTTTTGCACAACATGGGGGATCAT
GTAACTCGCCTTGATCGTTGGGAACCGGAGCTGAATGAAGCCATACCAAACGACGAGCGTGACACCACGA
TGCCTGTAGCAATGGCAACAACGTTGCGCAAACTATTAACTGGCGAACTACTTACTCTAGCTTCCCGGCA
ACAATTAATAGACTGGATGGAGGCGGATAAAGTTGCAGGACCACTTCTGCGCTCGGCCCTTCCGGCTGGC
TGGTTTATTGCTGATAAATCTGGAGCCGGTGAGCGTGGGTCTCGCGGTATCATTGCAGCACTGGGGCCAG
ATGGTAAGCCCTCCCGTATCGTAGTTATCTACACGACGGGGAGTCAGGCAACTATGGATGAACGAAATAG
ACAGATCGCTGAGATAGGTGCCTCACTGATTAAGCATTGGTAACTGTCAGACCAAGTTTACTCATATATA
CTTTAGATTGATTTAAAACTTCATTTTTAATTTAAAAGGATCTAGGTGAAGATCCTTTTTGATAATCTCA
TGACCAAAATCCCTTAACGTGAGTTTTCGTTCCACTGAGCGTCAGACCCCGTAGAAAAGATCAAAGGATC
TTCTTGAGATCCTTTTTTTCTGCGCGTAATCTGCTGCTTGCAAACAAAAAAACCACCGCTACCAGCGGTG
GTTTGTTTGCCGGATCAAGAGCTACCAACTCTTTTTCCGAAGGTAACTGGCTTCAGCAGAGCGCAGATAC
CAAATACTGTCCTTCTAGTGTAGCCGTAGTTAGGCCACCACTTCAAGAACTCTGTAGCACCGCCTACATA
CCTCGCTCTGCTAATCCTGTTACCAGTGGCTGCTGCCAGTGGCGATAAGTCGTGTCTTACCGGGTTGGAC
TCAAGACGATAGTTACCGGATAAGGCGCAGCGGTCGGGCTGAACGGGGGGTTCGTGCACACAGCCCAGCT
TGGAGCGAACGACCTACACCGAACTGAGATACCTACAGCGTGAGCTATGAGAAAGCGCCACGCTTCCCGA
AGGGAGAAAGGCGGACAGGTATCCGGTAAGCGGCAGGGTCGGAACAGGAGAGCGCACGAGGGAGCTTCCA
GGGGGAAACGCCTGGTATCTTTATAGTCCTGTCGGGTTTCGCCACCTCTGACTTGAGCGTCGATTTTTGT
GATGCTCGTCAGGGGGGCGGAGCCTATGGAAAAACGCCAGCAACGCGGCCTTTTTACGGTTCCTGGCCTT
TTGCTGGCCTTTTGCTCACATGT
Features (pLannotate 1.2.2; 13 found; start..end, strand, type, name):
      1..141     -  repeat_region  AAV2 ITR: inverted terminal repeat of adeno-associated virus serotype 2 inverted
    848..1564    +  CDS            SYFP2: SYFP2 is a basic (constitutively fluorescent) yellow fluorescent protein published in 2006, derived from Aequorea victoria. It is reported to be a very rapidly-maturing monomer with moderate acid sensitivity.
   1604..1761    +  misc_feature   WPRE (fragment): woodchuck hepatitis virus posttranscriptional regulatory element
   1767..1847    +  misc_feature   WPRE (fragment): woodchuck hepatitis virus posttranscriptional regulatory element
   1864..1975    +  polyA_signal   bGH poly(A) signal: bovine growth hormone polyadenylation signal
   2093..2233    +  repeat_region  AAV2 ITR: inverted terminal repeat of adeno-associated virus serotype 2 inverted
   2238..2289    -  misc_feature   bom (fragment): basis of mobility region from pBR322
   2308..2688    +  rep_origin     M13 ori (sequence partly withheld): M13 bacteriophage origin of replication; arrow indicates direction of (+) strand synthesis
   2764..2813    -  misc_feature   bom (fragment): basis of mobility region from pBR322
   2915..2950    -  CDS            rop (fragment): Rop protein, which maintains plasmids at low copy number; rop
   3045..3149    +  promoter       AmpR promoter: bla
   3150..4010    +  CDS            AmpR: β-lactamase; bla; confers resistance to ampicillin, carbenicillin, and related antibiotics
   4181..4769    +  rep_origin     ori: high-copy-number ColE1/pMB1/pBR322/pUC origin of replication
