[The description below was written by a language model from this plasmid's Addgene catalogue record and pLannotate feature annotations shown in this document.]
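Description:
AiP12603 - pAAV-AiE0770m-minBG-SYFP2-WPRE3-BGHpA (alias CN2603) is a 4,830 nt AAV transfer plasmid built on a pAAV backbone and intended for packaging a fluorescent reporter genome into recombinant adeno-associated virus. Two AAV2 inverted terminal repeats flank the expression cassette and supply the cis signals needed for genome replication and encapsidation when helper functions are provided in trans. Outside the ITRs, the bacterial portion carries a high-copy ColE1/pUC-type origin, an ampicillin resistance gene (β-lactamase) under its own promoter, and an M13 phage origin. Short bom and rop fragments are remnants of the pBR322 lineage. The record lists a recombination-deficient host strain, consistent with the usual concern about ITR instability during propagation.

The payload is SYFP2, a rapidly maturing monomeric yellow fluorescent protein derived from Aequorea victoria. It is placed downstream of the AiE0770m enhancer and the minBG minimal promoter. Neither element is annotated in the feature table, but they presumably occupy the unannotated stretch between the left ITR and the SYFP2 coding sequence. A minimal promoter has little activity on its own, so the pattern of expression is dictated by the enhancer, which was designed to direct transgene expression to cortical L6_IT_Car3 neurons, with a note that claustrum neurons are also covered. Downstream, two WPRE fragments correspond to the shortened WPRE3 element named in the construct, which boosts transcript stability and expression while saving packaging space, followed by the bovine growth hormone polyadenylation signal. The construct belongs to a suite of enhancer AAVs for genetic access to cortical cell types and serves to label and assess this neuronal population.
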