Addgene plasmid #223998: AiP12603 - pAAV-AiE0770m-minBG-SYFP2-WPRE3-BGHpA (Alias: CN2603)
Purpose: AiE0770m is an enhancer sequence, designed to drive AAV-mediated transgene expression in cortical L6_IT_Car3 neurons (note CLA neurons)
Depositing lab: Allen Institute for Brain Science & Jonathan Ting. Depositing organization: Allen Institute. Publication: A suite of enhancer AAVs and transgenic mouse lines for genetic access to cortical cell types. Ben-Simon Y, Hooper M, Narayan S, Daigle TL, Dwivedi D, Way SW, Oster A, Stafford DA, Mich JK, Taormina MJ, Martinez RA, Opitz-Araya X, Roth JR, Alexander JR, Allen S, Amster A, Arbuckle J, Ayala A, Baker PM, Bakken TE, Barcelli T, Barta S, Bendrick J, Bertagnolli D, Bielstein C, Bishwakarma P, Bowlus J, Boyer G, Brouner K, Casian B, Casper T, Chakka AB, Chakrabarty R, Chance RK, Chavan S, Clark M, Colbert K, Collman F, Daniel S, Departee M, DiValentin P, Donadio N, Dotson N, Egdorf T, Fliss T, Gabitto M, Garcia J, Gary A, Gasperini M, Gloe J, Goldy J, Gore BB, Graybuck L, Greisman N, Haeseleer F, Halterman C, Haradon Z, Hastings SD, Helback O, Ho W, Hockemeyer D, Huang C, Huff S, Hunker A, Johansen N, Jones D, Juneau Z, Kalmbach B, Kannan M, Khem S, Kussick E, Kutsal R, Larsen R, Lee C, Lee AY, Leibly M, Lenz GH, Li S, Liang E, Lusk N, Madigan Z, Malloy J, Malone J, McCue R, Melchor J, Mollenkopf T, Moosman S, Morin E, Newman D, Ng L, Ngo K, Omstead V, Otto S, Oyama A, Pena N, Pham T, Phillips E, Pom CA, Potekhina L, Ransford S, Ray PL, Rette D, Reynoldson C, Rimorin C, Rocha D, Ruiz A, Sanchez REA, Sawyer L, Sedeno-Cortes A, Sevigny JP, Shapovalova N, Shepard N, Shulga L, Sigler AR, Siverts L, Soliman S, Somasundaram S, Staats B, Stewart K, Szelenyi E, Tieu M, Trader C, Tran A, van Velthoven CTJ, Walker M, Wang Y, Weed N, Wirthlin M, Wood T, Wynalda B, Yao Z, Zhou T, Ariza J, Dee N, Reding M, Ronellenfitch K, Mufti S, Sunkin SM, Smith KA, Esposito L, Waters J, Thyagarajan B, Yao S, Lein ES, Zeng H, Levi BP, Ngai J, Ting JT, Tasic B. Cell. 2025 May 16:S0092-8674(25)00513-6. doi: 10.1016/j.cell.2025.05.002. PubMed 40403729.
Backbone
  Vector backbone: pAAV
  Vector type: AAV
Growth in bacteria
  Bacterial resistance: Ampicillin, 100 μg/mL
  Growth temperature: 30°C
  Growth strain: NEB Stable
  Copy number: High Copy
Gene/Insert
  Gene/Insert name: SYFP2
  Species: Synthetic
  Mutation: NA
  Promoter: minBG
  Cloning method: Other
Terms and licenses: Academic/Nonprofit Terms; Industry Terms: Not Available to Industry
Depositor comments: Cloning Method: RE Cloning
How to cite: AiP12603 - pAAV-AiE0770m-minBG-SYFP2-WPRE3-BGHpA (Alias: CN2603) was a gift from Allen Institute for Brain Science & Jonathan Ting (Addgene plasmid # 223998 ; http://n2t.net/addgene:223998 ; RRID:Addgene_223998)
